Addgene plasmid #190026: pCMV Gab1(PRD)-mCherry-HOTag3
Purpose: Transiently expresses CluMPS for reporting on EML4-ALK oncogene clusters in mammalian cells.
Depositing lab: Lukasz Bugaj. Depositing organization: University of Pennsylvania. Publication: Simple visualization of submicroscopic protein clusters with a phase-separation-based fluorescent reporter. Mumford TR, Rae D, Brackhahn E, Idris A, Gonzalez-Martinez D, Pal AA, Chung MC, Guan J, Rhoades E, Bugaj LJ. Cell Syst. 2024 Feb 21;15(2):166-179.e7. doi: 10.1016/j.cels.2024.01.005. Epub 2024 Feb 8. PubMed 38335954.
Backbone
  Vector backbone: pCMV
  Backbone size w/o insert (bp): 3948
  Total vector size (bp): 5448
  Vector type: Mammalian Expression
Growth in bacteria
  Bacterial resistance: Kanamycin, 50 μg/mL
  Growth temperature: 37°C
  Growth strain: DH5alpha
  Copy number: Unknown
Gene/Insert
  Gene/Insert name: Gab1(PRD) CluMPS (alt name: Gab1_proline_rich_domain-mCh-HOTag3)
  Insert size (bp): 1500
  Promoter: CMV
  Cloning method: Gibson Cloning
  Sequencing primers: 5′ CGCAAATGGGCGGTAGGCGTG; 3′ tgctattgctttatttgtaaccattataagc
Terms and licenses: Academic/Nonprofit Terms; Industry Terms: Not Available to Industry
Depositor comments: Please visit https://www.biorxiv.org/content/10.1101/2022.07.13.499962v1 for bioRxiv preprint.
How to cite: pCMV Gab1(PRD)-mCherry-HOTag3 was a gift from Lukasz Bugaj (Addgene plasmid # 190026 ; http://n2t.net/addgene:190026 ; RRID:Addgene_190026)
