[The description below was written by a language model from this plasmid's Addgene catalogue record and pLannotate feature annotations shown in this document.]
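Description:
pCMV Gab1(PRD)-mCherry-HOTag3 is a 5.4 kb mammalian expression plasmid built on a pCMV backbone for transient transfection. It is propagated in E. coli from a high-copy ColE1/pUC-type origin and selected with kanamycin. The NeoR/KanR aminoglycoside phosphotransferase gene sits behind tandem bacterial (bla) and SV40 early promoters and is followed by an HSV TK polyadenylation signal. This arrangement gives kanamycin resistance in bacteria and could in principle support G418 selection in mammalian cells. An f1 origin is also present. The short ble, bGH poly(A) and SV40 large T antigen matches in the annotation appear to be backbone remnants rather than functional elements.

The payload is a roughly 1.5 kb fusion gene driven by the human CMV immediate-early enhancer and promoter and terminated by the SV40 poly(A) signal. It encodes a fragment of human GAB1, described in the record as the proline-rich domain (PRD), followed by the monomeric red fluorescent protein mCherry and then HOTag3. HOTag3 is not picked up by the automated annotation, but it presumably occupies the unannotated stretch between mCherry and the terminator; it is generally known as a short coiled-coil homo-oligomerisation tag.

Together these parts form a "CluMPS" reporter, a phase-separation-based fluorescent reporter for visualising submicroscopic protein clusters. The Gab1 PRD serves as the target-binding module, and HOTag3 makes the reporter multivalent. When the target is itself clustered, the two presumably condense into large mCherry-bright droplets that are readily seen by microscopy. According to the record, this version is used to report on clusters of the EML4-ALK oncoprotein in mammalian cells.
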