Features (pLannotate 1.2.2; 15 found; start..end, strand, type, name):
      1..304     +  enhancer       CMV enhancer: human cytomegalovirus immediate early enhancer
    305..508     +  promoter       CMV promoter: human cytomegalovirus (CMV) immediate early promoter
    547..1134    +  CDS            GAB1 (fragment): GAB1_HUMAN - Experimental evidence at protein level: Swiss-Prot protein existence level 1. Adapter protein that plays a role in intracellular signaling cascades triggered by activated receptor-type kinases. Plays a role in FGFR1 signaling. Probably involved in signaling by the epidermal growth factor receptor (EGFR) and the insulin receptor (INSR). Involved in the MET/HGF-signaling pathway (PubMed:29408807). From Homo sapiens (Human).
   1171..1875    +  CDS            mCherry: mCherry is a basic (constitutively fluorescent) red fluorescent protein published in 2004, derived from Discosoma sp.. It is reported to be a very rapidly-maturing monomer with low acid sensitivity.
   2070..2153    +  CDS            large T antigen (fragment): large T antigen from SV40 (simian virus 40)
   2176..2297    +  polyA_signal   SV40 poly(A) signal: SV40 polyadenylation signal
   2331..2759    -  rep_origin     f1 ori (sequence partly withheld): f1 bacteriophage origin of replication; arrow indicates direction of (+) strand synthesis
   2786..2890    +  promoter       AmpR promoter: bla
   2892..3249    +  promoter       SV40 promoter: SV40 enhancer and early promoter
   3284..4078    +  CDS            NeoR/KanR: aminoglycoside phosphotransferase from Tn5; aph(3')-II (or nptII); confers resistance to neomycin, kanamycin, and G418 (Geneticin®)
   4099..4251    +  CDS            ble (fragment): BLE_KLEPN - Experimental evidence at protein level: Swiss-Prot protein existence level 1. Binding protein with a strong affinity to the bleomycin family of antibiotics. Binds to CL990; an antimitotic-antibiotic compound. From Klebsiella pneumoniae.
   4310..4357    +  polyA_signal   HSV TK poly(A) signal: herpes simplex virus thymidine kinase polyadenylation signal (Cole and Stacy, 1985)
   4448..4464    -  polyA_signal   bGH poly(A) signal (fragment): bovine growth hormone polyadenylation signal
   4686..5274    +  rep_origin     ori: high-copy-number ColE1/pMB1/pBR322/pUC origin of replication
   5389..5448    +  enhancer       CMV enhancer (fragment): human cytomegalovirus immediate early enhancer
>Addgene plasmid #190026 | pCMV Gab1(PRD)-mCherry-HOTag3 | addgene full sequence | sequence record 370763 | Addgene NGS Result
CGTTACATAACTTACGGTAAATGGCCCGCCTGGCTGACCGCCCAACGACCCCCGCCCATTGACGTCAATA
ATGACGTATGTTCCCATAGTAACGCCAATAGGGACTTTCCATTGACGTCAATGGGTGGAGTATTTACGGT
AAACTGCCCACTTGGCAGTACATCAAGTGTATCATATGCCAAGTACGCCCCCTATTGACGTCAATGACGG
TAAATGGCCCGCCTGGCATTATGCCCAGTACATGACCTTATGGGACTTTCCTACTTGGCAGTACATCTAC
GTATTAGTCATCGCTATTACCATGGTGATGCGGTTTTGGCAGTACATCAATGGGCGTGGATAGCGGTTTG
ACTCACGGGGATTTCCAAGTCTCCACCCCATTGACGTCAATGGGAGTTTGTTTTGGCACCAAAATCAACG
GGACTTTCCAAAATGTCGTAACAACTCCGCCCCATTGACGCAAATGGGCGGTAGGCGTGTACGGTGGGAG
GTCTATATAAGCAGAGCTGGTTTAGTGAACCGTCAGATCCGCTAGCGCTACCGGACTCAGATCTCGAGGC
CACCATGGATATTCCTCCACCTCGGCCACCGAAACCACATCCAGCTCATGACCGATCTCCTGTGGAAACG
TGTAGTATCCCACGCACCGCCTCAGACACTGACAGTAGTTACTGTATCCCTACAGCAGGGATGTCGCCTT
CACGTAGTAATACCATTTCCACTGTGGATTTAAACAAATTGCGAAAAGATGCTAGTTCTCAAGACTGCTA
TGATATTCCACGAGCATTTCCAAGTGATAGATCTAGTTCACTTGAAGGCTTCCATAACCACTTTAAAGTC
AAAAATGTGTTGACAGTGGGAAGTGTTTCAAGTGAAGAACTGGATGAAAATTACGTCCCAATGAATCCCA
ATTCACCACCACGACAACATTCCAGCAGTTTTACAGAACCAATTCAGGAAGCAAATTATGTGCCAATGAC
TCCAGGAACATTTGATTTTTCCTCATTTGGAATGCAAGTTCCTCCTCCTGCTCATATGGGCTTCAGGTCC
AGCCCAAAAACCCCTCCCAGAAGGCCAGTTCCTGTTGCAGACTGTGAACCACCCCCCGTGGATAGGAACC
TCAAGCCAGACAGAGGCTCTTCCGGGACAGGCTCCGGATCCGGCACTAGTGTGAGCAAGGGCGAGGAGGA
TAACATGGCCATCATCAAGGAGTTCATGCGCTTCAAGGTGCACATGGAGGGCTCCGTGAACGGCCACGAG
TTCGAGATCGAGGGCGAGGGCGAGGGCCGCCCCTACGAGGGCACCCAGACCGCCAAGCTGAAGGTGACCA
AGGGTGGCCCCCTGCCCTTCGCCTGGGACATCCTGTCCCCTCAGTTCATGTACGGCTCCAAGGCCTACGT
GAAGCACCCCGCCGACATCCCCGACTACTTGAAGCTGTCCTTCCCCGAGGGCTTCAAGTGGGAGCGCGTG
ATGAACTTCGAGGACGGCGGCGTGGTGACCGTGACCCAGGACTCCTCCCTGCAGGACGGCGAGTTCATCT
ACAAGGTGAAGCTGCGCGGCACCAACTTCCCCTCCGACGGCCCCGTAATGCAGAAGAAGACCATGGGCTG
GGAGGCCTCCTCCGAGCGGATGTACCCCGAGGACGGCGCCCTGAAGGGCGAGATCAAGCAGAGGCTGAAG
CTGAAGGACGGCGGCCACTACGACGCTGAGGTCAAGACCACCTACAAGGCCAAGAAGCCCGTGCAGCTGC
CCGGCGCCTACAACGTCAACATCAAGTTGGACATCACCTCCCACAACGAGGACTACACCATCGTGGAACA
GTACGAACGCGCCGAGGGCCGCCACTCCACCGGCGGCATGGACGAGCTGTACAAGGGATCCGGCAGTGCT
GGTGGTAGTGCTGGTGGTAGTGCTGGTGGTAGTGCTGGTGGCAGTGCTGGTGGTAGTGCTGGTGGTAGTG
CTGGTGGCTCTAGAGGAGAAATCGCAAAGAGTCTGAAAGAAATTGCAAAATCCTTGAAGGAAATAGCGTG
GTCACTGAAAGAAATTGCCAAGTCCCTCAAAGGGTAATAGATCATAATCAGCCATACCACATTTGTAGAG
GTTTTACTTGCTTTAAAAAACCTCCCACACCTCCCCCTGAACCTGAAACATAAAATGAATGCAATTGTTG
TTGTTAACTTGTTTATTGCAGCTTATAATGGTTACAAATAAAGCAATAGCATCACAAATTTCACAAATAA
AGCATTTTTTTCACTGCATTCTAGTTGTGGTTTGTCCAAACTCATCAATGTATCTTAAGGCGTAAATTGT
AAGCGTTAATATTTTGTTAAAATTCGCGTTAAATTTTTGTTAAATCAGCTCATTTTTTAACCAATAGGCC
GAAATCGGCAAAATCCCTTATAAATCAAAAGAATAGACCGAGATAGGGT
[37 nt withheld, positions 2430-2466]
AAAGAACGTGGACTCCAACGTCAAAGG
[49 nt withheld, positions 2494-2542]
T
[91 nt withheld, positions 2544-2634]
G
[124 nt withheld, positions 2636-2759]
CAGGTGGCACTTTTCGGGGAAATGTGCGCGGAACCCCTATTTGTTTATTTTTCTAAATACATTCAAATAT
GTATCCGCTCATGAGACAATAACCCTGATAAATGCTTCAATAATATTGAAAAAGGAAGAGTCCTGAGGCG
GAAAGAACCAGCTGTGGAATGTGTGTCAGTTAGGGTGTGGAAAGTCCCCAGGCTCCCCAGCAGGCAGAAG
TATGCAAAGCATGCATCTCAATTAGTCAGCAACCAGGTGTGGAAAGTCCCCAGGCTCCCCAGCAGGCAGA
AGTATGCAAAGCATGCATCTCAATTAGTCAGCAACCATAGTCCCGCCCCTAACTCCGCCCATCCCGCCCC
TAACTCCGCCCAGTTCCGCCCATTCTCCGCCCCATGGCTGACTAATTTTTTTTATTTATGCAGAGGCCGA
GGCCGCCTCGGCCTCTGAGCTATTCCAGAAGTAGTGAGGAGGCTTTTTTGGAGGCCTAGGCTTTTGCAAA
GATCGATCAAGAGACAGGATGAGGATCGTTTCGCATGATTGAACAAGATGGATTGCACGCAGGTTCTCCG
GCCGCTTGGGTGGAGAGGCTATTCGGCTATGACTGGGCACAACAGACAATCGGCTGCTCTGATGCCGCCG
TGTTCCGGCTGTCAGCGCAGGGGCGCCCGGTTCTTTTTGTCAAGACCGACCTGTCCGGTGCCCTGAATGA
ACTGCAAGACGAGGCAGCGCGGCTATCGTGGCTGGCCACGACGGGCGTTCCTTGCGCAGCTGTGCTCGAC
GTTGTCACTGAAGCGGGAAGGGACTGGCTGCTATTGGGCGAAGTGCCGGGGCAGGATCTCCTGTCATCTC
ACCTTGCTCCTGCCGAGAAAGTATCCATCATGGCTGATGCAATGCGGCGGCTGCATACGCTTGATCCGGC
TACCTGCCCATTCGACCACCAAGCGAAACATCGCATCGAGCGAGCACGTACTCGGATGGAAGCCGGTCTT
GTCGATCAGGATGATCTGGACGAAGAGCATCAGGGGCTCGCGCCAGCCGAACTGTTCGCCAGGCTCAAGG
CGAGCATGCCCGACGGCGAGGATCTCGTCGTGACCCATGGCGATGCCTGCTTGCCGAATATCATGGTGGA
AAATGGCCGCTTTTCTGGATTCATCGACTGTGGCCGGCTGGGTGTGGCGGACCGCTATCAGGACATAGCG
TTGGCTACCCGTGATATTGCTGAAGAGCTTGGCGGCGAATGGGCTGACCGCTTCCTCGTGCTTTACGGTA
TCGCCGCTCCCGATTCGCAGCGCATCGCCTTCTATCGCCTTCTTGACGAGTTCTTCTGAGCGGGACTCTG
GGGTTCGAAATGACCGACCAAGCGACGCCCAACCTGCCATCACGAGATTTCGATTCCACCGCCGCCTTCT
ATGAAAGGTTGGGCTTCGGAATCGTTTTCCGGGACGCCGGCTGGATGATCCTCCAGCGCGGGGATCTCAT
GCTGGAGTTCTTCGCCCACCCTAGGGGGAGGCTAACTGAAACACGGAAGGAGACAATACCGGAAGGAACC
CGCGCTATGACGGCAATAAAAAGACAGAATAAAACGCACGGTGTTGGGTCGTTTGTTCATAAACGCGGGG
TTCGGTCCCAGGGCTGGCACTCTGTCGATACCCCACCGAGACCCCATTGGGGCCAATACGCCCGCGTTTC
TTCCTTTTCCCCACCCCACCCCCCAAGTTCGGGTGAAGGCCCAGGGCTCGCAGCCAACGTCGGGGCGGCA
GGCCCTGCCATAGCCTCAGGTTACTCATATATACTTTAGATTGATTTAAAACTTCATTTTTAATTTAAAA
GGATCTAGGTGAAGATCCTTTTTGATAATCTCATGACCAAAATCCCTTAACGTGAGTTTTCGTTCCACTG
AGCGTCAGACCCCGTAGAAAAGATCAAAGGATCTTCTTGAGATCCTTTTTTTCTGCGCGTAATCTGCTGC
TTGCAAACAAAAAAACCACCGCTACCAGCGGTGGTTTGTTTGCCGGATCAAGAGCTACCAACTCTTTTTC
CGAAGGTAACTGGCTTCAGCAGAGCGCAGATACCAAATACTGTTCTTCTAGTGTAGCCGTAGTTAGGCCA
CCACTTCAAGAACTCTGTAGCACCGCCTACATACCTCGCTCTGCTAATCCTGTTACCAGTGGCTGCTGCC
AGTGGCGATAAGTCGTGTCTTACCGGGTTGGACTCAAGACGATAGTTACCGGATAAGGCGCAGCGGTCGG
GCTGAACGGGGGGTTCGTGCACACAGCCCAGCTTGGAGCGAACGACCTACACCGAACTGAGATACCTACA
GCGTGAGCTATGAGAAAGCGCCACGCTTCCCGAAGGGAGAAAGGCGGACAGGTATCCGGTAAGCGGCAGG
GTCGGAACAGGAGAGCGCACGAGGGAGCTTCCAGGGGGAAACGCCTGGTATCTTTATAGTCCTGTCGGGT
TTCGCCACCTCTGACTTGAGCGTCGATTTTTGTGATGCTCGTCAGGGGGGCGGAGCCTATGGAAAAACGC
CAGCAACGCGGCCTTTTTACGGTTCCTGGCCTTTTGCTGGCCTTTTGCTCACATGTTCTTTCCTGCGTTA
TCCCCTGATTCTGTGGATAACCGTATTACCGCCATGCATTAGTTATTAATAGTAATCAATTACGGGGTCA
TTAGTTCATAGCCCATATATGGAGTTCCG
